>Addgene plasmid #161309 | pDONR221-SLC36A4_STOP | addgene full sequence | sequence record 387142 | Addgene NGS Result
CAAATAATGATTTTATTTTGACTGATAGTGACCTGTTCGTTGCAACACATTGATGAGCAATGCTTTTTTA
TAATGCCAACTTTGTACAAAAAAGCAGGCTCCACCATGGAGGCAGCAGCAACCCCAGCAGCAGCAGGAGC
CGCCCGGAGAGAGGAGCTGGACATGGATGTGATGCGGCCTCTGATCAACGAGCAGAATTTCGACGGCACA
TCCGATGAGGAGCACGAGCAGGAGCTGCTGCCTGTGCAGAAGCACTACCAGCTGGACGATCAGGAGGGCA
TCTCTTTTGTGCAGACCCTGATGCACCTGCTGAAGGGCAATATCGGAACAGGACTGCTGGGACTGCCACT
GGCCATCAAGAACGCAGGCATCGTGCTGGGCCCTATCTCCCTGGTGTTCATCGGCATCATCTCTGTGCAC
TGCATGCACATCCTGGTGCGGTGCAGCCACTTCCTGTGCCTGCGGTTCAAGAAGAGCACCCTGGGCTACA
GCGACACAGTGTCCTTTGCCATGGAGGTGTCCCCCTGGTCTTGCCTGCAGAAGCAGGCAGCATGGGGCAG
ATCCGTGGTGGACTTCTTCCTGGTCATCACCCAGCTGGGCTTCTGTAGCGTGTACATCGTGTTTCTGGCC
GAGAATGTGAAGCAGGTGCACGAGGGCTTCCTGGAGTCTAAGGTGTTTATCTCTAACAGCACAAATAGCT
CCAACCCTTGCGAGAGGCGCAGCGTGGACCTGCGGATCTACATGCTGTGCTTCCTGCCCTTCATCATCCT
GCTGGTGTTCATCAGAGAGCTGAAGAATCTGTTCGTGCTGAGCTTTCTGGCCAACGTGTCTATGGCCGTG
AGCCTGGTCATCATCTACCAGTATGTGGTGAGGAATATGCCAGATCCCCACAACCTGCCTATCGTGGCCG
GCTGGAAGAAGTATCCACTGTTCTTTGGCACCGCCGTGTTCGCCTTTGAGGGCATCGGCGTGGTGCTGCC
ACTGGAGAATCAGATGAAGGAGTCCAAGCGGTTCCCCCAGGCCCTGAACATCGGCATGGGCATCGTGACC
ACACTGTACGTGACCCTGGCCACACTGGGCTATATGTGCTTTCACGACGAGATCAAGGGCAGCATCACCC
TGAACCTGCCACAGGACGTGTGGCTGTACCAGTCTGTGAAGATCCTGTATAGCTTCGGCATCTTTGTGAC
ATACAGCATCCAGTTCTATGTGCCAGCCGAGATCATCATCCCCGGCATCACCTCCAAGTTTCACACAAAG
TGGAAGCAGATCTGCGAGTTCGGCATCAGGTCCTTTCTGGTGTCTATCACCTGTGCAGGAGCAATCCTGA
TCCCAAGGCTGGACATCGTGATCTCCTTCGTGGGAGCCGTGTCTAGCTCCACCCTGGCCCTGATCCTGCC
ACCTCTGGTGGAGATCCTGACATTTTCTAAGGAGCACTACAATATCTGGATGGTGCTGAAGAACATCAGC
ATCGCCTTCACCGGCGTGGTGGGCTTTCTGCTGGGCACCTACATCACAGTGGAGGAGATCATCTATCCTA
CCCCAAAGGTGGTGGCCGGCACACCCCAGAGCCCTTTCCTGAACCTGAATAGCACCTGTCTGACATCCGG
CCTGAAGTAAGACCCAGCTTTCTTGTACAAAGTTGGCATTATAAGAAAGCATTGCTTATCAATTTGTTGC
AACGAACAGGTCACTATCAGTCAAAATAAAATCATTATTTGCCATCCAGCTGATATCCCCTATAGTGAGT
CGTATTACATGGTCATAGCTGTTTCCTGGCAGCTCTGGCCCGTGTCTCAAAATCTCTGATGTTACATTGC
ACAAGATAAAAATATATCATCATGAACAATAAAACTGTCTGCTTACATAAACAGTAATACAAGGGGTGTT
ATGAGCCATATTCAACGGGAAACGTCGAGGCCGCGATTAAATTCCAACATGGATGCTGATTTATATGGGT
ATAAATGGGCTCGCGATAATGTCGGGCAATCAGGTGCGACAATCTATCGCTTGTATGGGAAGCCCGATGC
GCCAGAGTTGTTTCTGAAACATGGCAAAGGTAGCGTTGCCAATGATGTTACAGATGAGATGGTCAGACTA
AACTGGCTGACGGAATTTATGCCTCTTCCGACCATCAAGCATTTTATCCGTACTCCTGATGATGCATGGT
TACTCACCACTGCGATCCCCGGAAAAACAGCATTCCAGGTATTAGAAGAATATCCTGATTCAGGTGAAAA
TATTGTTGATGCGCTGGCAGTGTTCCTGCGCCGGTTGCATTCGATTCCTGTTTGTAATTGTCCTTTTAAC
AGCGATCGCGTATTTCGTCTCGCTCAGGCGCAATCACGAATGAATAACGGTTTGGTTGATGCGAGTGATT
TTGATGACGAGCGTAATGGCTGGCCTGTTGAACAAGTCTGGAAAGAAATGCATAAACTTTTGCCATTCTC
ACCGGATTCAGTCGTCACTCATGGTGATTTCTCACTTGATAACCTTATTTTTGACGAGGGGAAATTAATA
GGTTGTATTGATGTTGGACGAGTCGGAATCGCAGACCGATACCAGGATCTTGCCATCCTATGGAACTGCC
TCGGTGAGTTTTCTCCTTCATTACAGAAACGGCTTTTTCAAAAATATGGTATTGATAATCCTGATATGAA
TAAATTGCAGTTTCATTTGATGCTCGATGAGTTTTTCTAATCAGAATTGGTTAATTGGTTGTAACACTGG
CAGAGCATTACGCTGACTTGACGGGACGGCGCAAGCTCATGACCAAAATCCCTTAACGTGAGTTACGCGT
CGTTCCACTGAGCGTCAGACCCCGTAGAAAAGATCAAAGGATCTTCTTGAGATCCTTTTTTTCTGCGCGT
AATCTGCTGCTTGCAAACAAAAAAACCACCGCTACCAGCGGTGGTTTGTTTGCCGGATCAAGAGCTACCA
ACTCTTTTTCCGAAGGTAACTGGCTTCAGCAGAGCGCAGATACCAAATACTGTTCTTCTAGTGTAGCCGT
AGTTAGGCCACCACTTCAAGAACTCTGTAGCACCGCCTACATACCTCGCTCTGCTAATCCTGTTACCAGT
GGCTGCTGCCAGTGGCGATAAGTCGTGTCTTACCGGGTTGGACTCAAGACGATAGTTACCGGATAAGGCG
CAGCGGTCGGGCTGAACGGGGGGTTCGTGCACACAGCCCAGCTTGGAGCGAACGACCTACACCGAACTGA
GATACCTACAGCGTGAGCTATGAGAAAGCGCCACGCTTCCCGAAGGGAGAAAGGCGGACAGGTATCCGGT
AAGCGGCAGGGTCGGAACAGGAGAGCGCACGAGGGAGCTTCCAGGGGGAAACGCCTGGTATCTTTATAGT
CCTGTCGGGTTTCGCCACCTCTGACTTGAGCGTCGATTTTTGTGATGCTCGTCAGGGGGGCGGAGCCTAT
GGAAAAACGCCAGCAACGCGGCCTTTTTACGGTTCCTGGCCTTTTGCTGGCCTTTTGCTCACATGTTCTT
TCCTGCGTTATCCCCTGATTCTGTGGATAACCGTATTACCGCCTTTGAGTGAGCTGATACCGCTCGCCGC
AGCCGAACGACCGAGCGCAGCGAGTCAGTGAGCGAGGAAGCGGAAGAGCGCCCAATACGCAAACCGCCTC
TCCCCGCGCGTTGGCCGATTCATTAATGCAGCTGGCACGACAGGTTTCCCGACTGGAAAGCGGGCAGTGA
GCGCAACGCAATTAATACGCGTACCGCTAGCCAGGAAGAGTTTGTAGAAACGCAAAAAGGCCATCCGTCA
GGATGGCCTTCTGCTTAGTTTGATGCCTGGCAGTTTATGGCGGGCGTCCTGCCCGCCACCCTCCGGGCCG
TTGCTTCACAACGTTCAAATCCGCTCCCGGCGGATTTGTCCTACTCAGGAGAGCGTTCACCGACAAACAA
CAGATAAAACGAAAGGCCCAGTCTTCCGACTGAGCCTTTCGTTTTATTTGATGCCTGGCAGTTCCCTACT
CTCGCGTTAACGCTAGCATGGATGTTTTCCCAGTCACGACGTTGTAAAACGACGGCCAGTCTTAAGCTCG
GGCCC
Features (pLannotate 1.2.2; 10 found; start..end, strand, type, name):
      1..100     +  protein_bind   attL1: mutant version of attL; recombination site for the Gateway® LR reaction LR Clonase™
    106..1617    +  CDS            SLC36A4: S36A4_HUMAN - Also known as PAT4. Experimental evidence at protein level: Swiss-Prot protein existence level 1. Functions as a sodium-independent electroneutral transporter for tryptophan, proline and alanine. Inhibited by sarcosine. From Homo sapiens (Human).
   1622..1721    -  protein_bind   attL2: mutant version of attL; recombination site for the Gateway® LR reaction LR Clonase™
   1739..1757    -  promoter       T7 promoter: promoter for bacteriophage T7 RNA polymerase
   1891..2700    +  CDS            KanR: aminoglycoside phosphotransferase; aph(3')-Ia; confers resistance to kanamycin in bacteria or G418 (Geneticin®) in eukaryotes
   2847..3435    +  rep_origin     ori: high-copy-number ColE1/pMB1/pBR322/pUC origin of replication
   3618..3710    +  CDS            lacI (fragment): lac repressor; lacI; The lac repressor binds to the lac operator to inhibit transcription in E. coli. This inhibition can be relieved by adding lactose or isopropyl-β-D-thiogalactopyranoside (IPTG).
   3765..3792    -  terminator     rrnB T2 terminator: transcription terminator T2 from the E. coli rrnB gene
   3924..3967    +  terminator     rrnB T1 terminator: Escherichia coli rrnB; transcription terminator T1 from the E. coli rrnB gene
   4014..4050    -  CDS            lacZα (fragment): LacZα fragment of β-galactosidase; lacZ fragment
