[The description below was written by a language model from this plasmid's Addgene catalogue record and pLannotate feature annotations shown in this document.]
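Description:
pDONR221-SLC36A4_STOP is a Gateway entry clone built on the pDONR221 backbone, carrying a codon-optimized open reading frame for human SLC36A4 (also called PAT4), a solute carrier annotated as a sodium-independent, electroneutral transporter of tryptophan, proline and alanine. Although the catalogue lists the vector type as mammalian expression, the sequenced plasmid of about 4.1 kb contains no eukaryotic promoter or polyadenylation signal. It is a shuttle intermediate rather than an expression construct in its own right. It is maintained in E. coli through a high-copy ColE1/pUC-type origin and selected with kanamycin via an aminoglycoside phosphotransferase gene.

The roughly 1.5 kb ORF sits between attL1 and attL2 sites, which are the substrates for an LR Clonase reaction that transfers the insert directionally into any attR-containing destination vector. The destination vector then supplies the promoter, tags and selection appropriate to the intended host. Because this version keeps a stop codon at the end of the ORF, it suits native or N-terminally tagged expression, whereas C-terminal fusions need the companion clone without the stop codon that the depositor mentions. rrnB T1 and T2 terminators lie upstream of the cassette, where they insulate the insert from read-through transcription in bacteria. A T7 promoter lies just outside attL2 and points back toward the insert. The short lacI and lacZα fragments are backbone remnants with no functional role, and M13 forward and reverse primer sites flank the cassette for sequence verification. The plasmid belongs to a large consortium collection of SLC transporter clones intended to support functional and drug-discovery studies of this protein family.
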