Addgene plasmid #161309: pDONR221-SLC36A4_STOP
Purpose: Gateway entry clone with codon-optimized ORF sequence for subcloning into custom expression vectors. Contains a STOP codon at the end of the codon-optimized ORF sequence.
Depositing lab: RESOLUTE Consortium & Giulio Superti-Furga. Depositing organization: CeMM Research Center for Molecular Medicine. Publication: The RESOLUTE consortium: unlocking SLC transporters for drug discovery. Superti-Furga G, Lackner D, Wiedmer T, Ingles-Prieto A, Barbosa B, Girardi E, Goldmann U, Gurtl B, Klavins K, Klimek C, Lindinger S, Lineiro-Retes E, Muller AC, Onstein S, Redinger G, Reil D, Sedlyarov V, Wolf G, Crawford M, Everley R, ... Steppan CM. Nat Rev Drug Discov. 2020 Jul;19(7):429-430. doi: 10.1038/d41573-020-00056-6. PubMed 32265506.
Backbone
  Vector backbone: pDONR221
  Backbone manufacturer: ThermoFisher Scientific
  Backbone size w/o insert (bp): 2550
  Vector type: Mammalian Expression
Growth in bacteria
  Bacterial resistance: Kanamycin, 50 μg/mL
  Growth temperature: 37°C
  Growth strain: NEB Stable
  Copy number: High Copy
Gene/Insert
  Gene/Insert name: SLC36A4 (alt name: PAT4, FLJ38932)
  Species: H. sapiens (human)
  Insert size (bp): 1515
  Entrez Gene: SLC36A4 (a.k.a. PAT4)
  Cloning method: Gateway Cloning
  Sequencing primers: 5′ M13-fwd; 3′ M13-rev
Terms and licenses: Academic/Nonprofit Terms; Industry Terms
Depositor comments: This plasmid contains a STOP codon at the end of the codon-optimized ORF. For the version of this plasmid that does not contain a STOP codon, please see Addgene plasmid 132143 For more information on the full Resolute plasmid collection, please see www.addgene.org/depositor-collections/re-solute/. Please provide your feedback on this plasmid to the RESOLUTE consortium by filling out their RESOLUTE repository feedback form: https://forms.office.com/Pages/ResponsePage.aspx?id=0e05yklzmkS7rjFGQL4N7z4feCLQvEJAmVcOCM_u885UN1JJRko0Ukg4TVQwNTZLOUxPQVJWT1NHUCQlQCN0PWcu
How to cite: pDONR221-SLC36A4_STOP was a gift from RESOLUTE Consortium & Giulio Superti-Furga (Addgene plasmid # 161309 ; http://n2t.net/addgene:161309 ; RRID:Addgene_161309)
