>Addgene plasmid #161309 | pDONR221-SLC36A4_STOP | depositor partial sequence | sequence record 312553 | Codon-optimized ORF of SLC36A4
ATGGAGGCAGCAGCAACCCCAGCAGCAGCAGGAGCCGCCCGGAGAGAGGAGCTGGACATGGATGTGATGC
GGCCTCTGATCAACGAGCAGAATTTCGACGGCACATCCGATGAGGAGCACGAGCAGGAGCTGCTGCCTGT
GCAGAAGCACTACCAGCTGGACGATCAGGAGGGCATCTCTTTTGTGCAGACCCTGATGCACCTGCTGAAG
GGCAATATCGGAACAGGACTGCTGGGACTGCCACTGGCCATCAAGAACGCAGGCATCGTGCTGGGCCCTA
TCTCCCTGGTGTTCATCGGCATCATCTCTGTGCACTGCATGCACATCCTGGTGCGGTGCAGCCACTTCCT
GTGCCTGCGGTTCAAGAAGAGCACCCTGGGCTACAGCGACACAGTGTCCTTTGCCATGGAGGTGTCCCCC
TGGTCTTGCCTGCAGAAGCAGGCAGCATGGGGCAGATCCGTGGTGGACTTCTTCCTGGTCATCACCCAGC
TGGGCTTCTGTAGCGTGTACATCGTGTTTCTGGCCGAGAATGTGAAGCAGGTGCACGAGGGCTTCCTGGA
GTCTAAGGTGTTTATCTCTAACAGCACAAATAGCTCCAACCCTTGCGAGAGGCGCAGCGTGGACCTGCGG
ATCTACATGCTGTGCTTCCTGCCCTTCATCATCCTGCTGGTGTTCATCAGAGAGCTGAAGAATCTGTTCG
TGCTGAGCTTTCTGGCCAACGTGTCTATGGCCGTGAGCCTGGTCATCATCTACCAGTATGTGGTGAGGAA
TATGCCAGATCCCCACAACCTGCCTATCGTGGCCGGCTGGAAGAAGTATCCACTGTTCTTTGGCACCGCC
GTGTTCGCCTTTGAGGGCATCGGCGTGGTGCTGCCACTGGAGAATCAGATGAAGGAGTCCAAGCGGTTCC
CCCAGGCCCTGAACATCGGCATGGGCATCGTGACCACACTGTACGTGACCCTGGCCACACTGGGCTATAT
GTGCTTTCACGACGAGATCAAGGGCAGCATCACCCTGAACCTGCCACAGGACGTGTGGCTGTACCAGTCT
GTGAAGATCCTGTATAGCTTCGGCATCTTTGTGACATACAGCATCCAGTTCTATGTGCCAGCCGAGATCA
TCATCCCCGGCATCACCTCCAAGTTTCACACAAAGTGGAAGCAGATCTGCGAGTTCGGCATCAGGTCCTT
TCTGGTGTCTATCACCTGTGCAGGAGCAATCCTGATCCCAAGGCTGGACATCGTGATCTCCTTCGTGGGA
GCCGTGTCTAGCTCCACCCTGGCCCTGATCCTGCCACCTCTGGTGGAGATCCTGACATTTTCTAAGGAGC
ACTACAATATCTGGATGGTGCTGAAGAACATCAGCATCGCCTTCACCGGCGTGGTGGGCTTTCTGCTGGG
CACCTACATCACAGTGGAGGAGATCATCTATCCTACCCCAAAGGTGGTGGCCGGCACACCCCAGAGCCCT
TTCCTGAACCTGAATAGCACCTGTCTGACATCCGGCCTGAAGTAA
